>Addgene plasmid #142543 | TFORF0137 | addgene full sequence | sequence record 395942 | Addgene NGS Result
TTAATGTAGTCTTATGCAATACTCTTGTAGTCTTGCAACATGGTAACGATGAGTTAGCAACATGCCTTAC
AAGGAGAGAAAAAGCACCGTGCATGCCGATTGGTGGAAGTAAGGTGGTACGATCGTGCCTTATTAGGAAG
GCAACAGACGGGTCTGACATGGATTGGACGAACCACTGAATTGCCGCATTGCAGAGATATTGTATTTAAG
TGCCTAGCTCGATACATAAACGGGTCTCTCTGGTTAGACCAGATCTGAGCCTGGGAGCTCTCTGGCTAAC
TAGGGAACCCACTGCTTAAGCCTCAATAAAGCTTGCCTTGAGTGCTTCAAGTAGTGTGTGCCCGTCTGTT
GTGTGACTCTGGTAACTAGAGATCCCTCAGACCCTTTTAGTCAGTGTGGAAAATCTCTAGCAGTGGCGCC
CGAACAGGGACTTGAAAGCGAAAGGGAAACCAGAGGAGCTCTCTCGACGCAGGACTCGGCTTGCTGAAGC
GCGCACGGCAAGAGGCGAGGGGCGGCGACTGGTGAGTACGCCAAAAATTTTGACTAGCGGAGGCTAGAAG
GAGAGAGATGGGTGCGAGAGCGTCAGTATTAAGCGGGGGAGAATTAGATCGCGATGGGAAAAAATTCGGT
TAAGGCCAGGGGGAAAGAAAAAATATAAATTAAAACATATAGTATGGGCAAGCAGGGAGCTAGAACGATT
CGCAGTTAATCCTGGCCTGTTAGAAACATCAGAAGGCTGTAGACAAATACTGGGACAGCTACAACCATCC
CTTCAGACAGGATCAGAAGAACTTAGATCATTATATAATACAGTAGCAACCCTCTATTGTGTGCATCAAA
GGATAGAGATAAAAGACACCAAGGAAGCTTTAGACAAGATAGAGGAAGAGCAAAACAAAAGTAAGACCAC
CGCACAGCAAGCGGCCGCTGATCTTCAGACCTGGAGGAGGAGATATGAGGGACAATTGGAGAAGTGAATT
ATATAAATATAAAGTAGTAAAAATTGAACCATTAGGAGTAGCACCCACCAAGGCAAAGAGAAGAGTGGTG
CAGAGAGAAAAAAGAGCAGTGGGAATAGGAGCTTTGTTCCTTGGGTTCTTGGGAGCAGCAGGAAGCACTA
TGGGCGCAGCGTCAATGACGCTGACGGTACAGGCCAGACAATTATTGTCTGGTATAGTGCAGCAGCAGAA
CAATTTGCTGAGGGCTATTGAGGCGCAACAGCATCTGTTGCAACTCACAGTCTGGGGCATCAAGCAGCTC
CAGGCAAGAATCCTGGCTGTGGAAAGATACCTAAAGGATCAACAGCTCCTGGGGATTTGGGGTTGCTCTG
GAAAACTCATTTGCACCACTGCTGTGCCTTGGAATGCTAGTTGGAGTAATAAATCTCTGGAACAGATTTG
GAATCACACGACCTGGATGGAGTGGGACAGAGAAATTAACAATTACACAAGCTTAATACACTCCTTAATT
GAAGAATCGCAAAACCAGCAAGAAAAGAATGAACAAGAATTATTGGAATTAGATAAATGGGCAAGTTTGT
GGAATTGGTTTAACATAACAAATTGGCTGTGGTATATAAAATTATTCATAATGATAGTAGGAGGCTTGGT
AGGTTTAAGAATAGTTTTTGCTGTACTTTCTATAGTGAATAGAGTTAGGCAGGGATATTCACCATTATCG
TTTCAGACCCACCTCCCAACCCCGAGGGGACCCATGCATTGCATCTCAATTAGTCAGCAACCAGGTGTGG
AAAGTCCCCAGGCTCCCCAGCAGGCAGAAGTATGCAAAGCATGCGTCTCAATTAGTCAGCAACCATAGTC
CCGCCCCTAACTCCGCCCATCCCGCCCCTAACTCCGCCCAGTTCCGCCCATTCTCCGCCCCATGGCTGAC
TAATTTTTTTTATTTATGCAGAGGCCGAGGCCGCCTCGGCCTCTGAGCTATTCCAGAAGTAGTGAGGAGG
CTTTTTTGGAGGCCTAGGCTTTTGCAAAAAGCTTTCTAGAGGTACCACCGGAGCTTACCATGACCGAGTA
CAAGCCCACGGTGCGCCTCGCCACCCGCGACGACGTCCCCAGGGCCGTACGCACCCTCGCCGCCGCGTTC
GCCGACTACCCCGCCACGCGCCACACCGTCGATCCGGACCGCCACATCGAGCGGGTCACCGAGCTGCAAG
AACTCTTCCTCACGCGCGTCGGGCTCGACATCGGCAAGGTGTGGGTCGCGGACGACGGCGCCGCCGTGGC
GGTCTGGACCACGCCGGAGAGCGTCGAAGCGGGGGCGGTGTTCGCCGAGATCGGCCCGCGCATGGCCGAG
TTGAGCGGTTCCCGGCTGGCCGCGCAGCAACAGATGGAAGGCCTCCTGGCGCCGCACCGGCCCAAGGAGC
CCGCGTGGTTCCTGGCCACCGTCGGCGTCTCGCCCGACCACCAGGGCAAGGGTCTGGGCAGCGCCGTCGT
GCTCCCCGGAGTGGAGGCGGCCGAGCGCGCCGGGGTGCCCGCCTTCCTGGAGACCTCCGCGCCCCGCAAC
CTCCCCTTCTACGAGCGGCTCGGCTTCACCGTCACCGCCGACGTCGAGGTGCCCGAAGGACCGCGCACCT
GGTGCATGACCCGCAAGCCCGGTGCCAGTTAACGAATTCTAGATCTTGAGACAAATGGCAGTATTCATCC
ACAATTTTAAAAGAAAAGGGGGGATTGGGGGGTACAGTGCAGGGGAAAGAATAGTAGACATAATAGCAAC
AGACATACAAACTAAAGAATTACAAAAACAAATTACAAAAATTCAAAATTTTCGGGTTTATTACAGGGAC
AGCAGAGATCCACTTTGGCGCCGGCTCGAGGCCTGCAGGTGCAAAGATGGATAAAGTTTTAAACAGAGAG
GAATCTTTGCAGCTAATGGACCTTCTAGGTCTTGAAAGGAGTGGGAATTGGCTCCGGTGCCCGTCAGTGG
GCAGAGCGCACATCGCCCACAGTCCCCGAGAAGTTGGGGGGAGGGGTCGGCAATTGAACCGGTGCCTAGA
GAAGGTGGCGCGGGGTAAACTGGGAAAGTGATGTCGTGTACTGGCTCCGCCTTTTTCCCGAGGGTGGGGG
AGAACCGTATATAAGTGCAGTAGTCGCCGTGAACGTTCTTTTTCGCAACGGGTTTGCCGCCAGAACACAG
GTAAGTGCCGTGTGTGGTTCCCGCGGGCCTGGCCTCTTTACGGGTTATGGCCCTTGCGTGCCTTGAATTA
CTTCCACCTGGCTGCAGTACGTGATTCTTGATCCCGAGCTTCGGGTTGGAAGTGGGTGGGAGAGTTCGAG
GCCTTGCGCTTAAGGAGCCCCTTCGCCTCGTGCTTGAGTTGAGGCCTGGCCTGGGCGCTGGGGCCGCCGC
GTGCGAATCTGGTGGCACCTTCGCGCCTGTCTCGCTGCTTTCGATAAGTCTCTAGCCATTTAAAATTTTT
GATGACCTGCTGCGACGCTTTTTTTCTGGCAAGATAGTCTTGTAAATGCGGGCCAAGATCTGCACACTGG
TATTTCGGTTTTTGGGGCCGCGGGCGGCGACGGGGCCCGTGCGTCCCAGCGCACATGTTCGGCGAGGCGG
GGCCTGCGAGCGCGGCCACCGAGAATCGGACGGGGGTAGTCTCAAGCTGGCCGGCCTGCTCTGGTGCCTG
GCCTCGCGCCGCCGTGTATCGCCCCGCCCTGGGCGGCAAGGCTGGCCCGGTCGGCACCAGTTGCGTGAGC
GGAAAGATGGCCGCTTCCCGGCCCTGCTGCAGGGAGCTCAAAATGGAGGACGCGGCGCTCGGGAGAGCGG
GCGGGTGAGTCACCCACACAAAGGAAAAGGGCCTTTCCGTCCTCAGCCGTCGCTTCATGTGACTCCACGG
AGTACCGGGCGCCGTCCAGGCACCTCGATTAGTTCTCGAGCTTTTGGAGTACGTCGTCTTTAGGTTGGGG
GGAGGGGTTTTATGCGATGGAGTTTCCCCACACTGAGTGGGTGGAGACTGAAGTTAGGCCAGCTTGGCAC
TTGATGTAATTCTCCTTGGAATTTGCCCTTTTTGAGTTTGGATCTTGGTTCATTCTCAAGCCTCAGACAG
TGGTTCAAAGTTTTTTTCTTCCATTTCAGGTGTCGTGAGGCTAGCACCGCCACCATGGCGGAGGCGCCTC
CTGTCTCAGGTACTTTTAAATTCAATACAGATGCTGCTGAATTCATTCCTCAGGAGAAAAAAAATTCTGG
TCTAAATTGTGGGACTCAAAGGAGACTAGACTCTAATAGGATTGGTAGAAGAAATTACAGTTCACCACCT
CCCTGTCACCTTTCCAGGCAGGTCCCTTATGATGAAATCTCTGCTGTTCATCAGCATAGTTATCATCCGT
CAGGAAGCAAACCTAAGAGTCAGCAGACGTCTTTCCAGTCCTCTCCTTGTAATAAATCGCCCAAGAGCCA
TGGCCTTCAGAATCAACCTTGGCAGAAATTGAGGAATGAGAAGCACCATATCAGAGTCAAGAAAGCACAG
AGTCTTGCTGAGCAGACCTCAGATACAGCTGGATTAGAGAGCTCGACCAGATCAGAGAGTGGGACAGACC
TCAGAGAGCATAGTCCTTCTGAGAGTGAGAAGGAAGTTGTGGGTGCAGATCCCAGGGGAGCAAAACCCAA
AAAAGCAACACAGTTTGTATACAGCTATGGTAGAGGACCAAAAGTCAAGGGGAAACTCAAATGTGAATGG
AGTAACCGAACAACTCCAAAACCGGAGGATGCTGGACCCGAAAGTACCAAACCTGTGGGGGTTTTCCACC
CTGACTCTTCAGAGGCATCCTCTAGAAAAGGAGTATTGGATGGGTATGGAGCCAGACGAAATGAGCAGAG
AAGATACCCACAGAAAAGGCCTCCCTGGGAAGTGGAGGGGGCCAGGCCACGACCAGGCAGAAATCCACCA
AAACAGGAGGGCCACCGACATACAAACGCAGGACACAGAAACAACATGGGCCCCATTCCAAAGGATGACC
TCAATGAAAGACCAGCAAAATCTACCTGTGACAGTGAGAACTTGGCAGTCATCAACAAGTCTTCCAGGAG
GGTTGACCAAGAGAAATGCACTGTACGGAGGCAGGATCCTCAAGTAGTATCTCCTTTCTCCCGAGGCAAA
CAGAACCATGTGCTAAAGAATGTGGAAACGCACACAGGTTCTCTAATTGAACAACTAACAACAGAAAAAT
ACGAGTGCATGGTGTGCTGTGAATTGGTTCGTGTCACGGCCCCAGTGTGGAGTTGTCAGAGCTGTTACCA
TGTGTTTCATTTGAACTGCATAAAGAAATGGGCAAGGTCTCCAGCATCTCAAGCAGATGGCCAGAGTGGT
TGGAGGTGCCCTGCCTGTCAGAATGTTTCTGCACATGTTCCTAATACCTACACTTGTTTCTGTGGCAAGG
TAAAGAATCCTGAGTGGAGCAGAAATGAAATTCCACATAGCTGTGGTGAGGTTTGTAGAAAGAAACAGCC
TGGCCAGGACTGCCCACATTCCTGTAACCTTCTCTGCCATCCAGGACCCTGCCCACCCTGCCCTGCCTTT
ATGACAAAAACATGTGAATGTGGACGAACCAGGCACACAGTTCGCTGTGGTCAGGCTGTCTCAGTCCACT
GTTCTAACCCATGTGAGAATATTTTGAACTGTGGTCAGCACCAGTGTGCTGAGCTGTGCCATGGGGGTCA
GTGCCAGCCTTGCCAGATCATTTTGAACCAGGTATGCTATTGCGGCAGCACCTCCCGAGATGTGTTATGT
GGAACCGATGTAGGAAAGTCTGATGGATTTGGGGATTTCAGCTGTTTAAAGATATGTGGCAAGGACTTGA
AATGCGGTAACCATACATGTTCGCAAGTGTGCCACCCTCAGCCCTGCCAGCAATGCCCACGGCTCCCCCA
GCTGGTGCGCTGTTGCCCCTGTGGCCAAACTCCTCTCAGCCAATTGCTAGAACTTGGAAGTAGTAGTCGG
AAAACATGCATGGACCCTGTGCCTTCATGTGGAAAAGTGTGCGGCAAGCCTCTGCCTTGTGGTTCCTTAG
ATTTCATTCATACCTGTGAAAAGCTCTGCCATGAAGGAGACTGTGGACCATGCTCTCGCACATCAGTTAT
TTCCTGCAGATGCTCTTTCAGAACAAAGGAGCTTCCATGTACCAGTCTCAAAAGTGAAGATGCTACATTT
ATGTGTGACAAGCGGTGTAACAAGAAACGGTTGTGTGGACGGCATAAATGTAATGAGATATGCTGTGTGG
ATAAGGAGCACAAGTGTCCTTTGATTTGTGGGAGGAAACTCCGTTGTGGCCTTCATAGGTGTGAAGAACC
TTGTCATCGTGGAAACTGCCAGACATGCTGGCAAGCCAGTTTTGATGAATTAACCTGCCATTGTGGTGCA
TCAGTGATTTACCCTCCAGTTCCCTGTGGTACTAGGCCCCCTGAATGTACCCAAACCTGCGCTAGAGTCC
ATGAGTGTGACCATCCAGTATATCATTCTTGTCATAGTGAGGAGAAGTGTCCCCCTTGCACTTTCCTAAC
TCAGAAGTGGTGCATGGGCAAGCATGAGTTTCGGAGCAACATCCCCTGTCACCTGGTTGATATCTCTTGC
GGATTACCCTGCAGTGCCACGCTACCATGTGGGATGCACAAATGTCAGAGACTCTGTCACAAAGGGGAGT
GTCTTGTGGATGAGCCCTGCAAGCAGCCCTGCACCACCCCCAGAGCTGACTGTGGTCACCCGTGTATGGC
ACCCTGCCATACCAGCTCACCCTGCCCTGTGACTGCTTGTAAAGCTAAGGTAGAGCTACAGTGTGAATGT
GGACGAAGAAAAGAGATGGTGATTTGCTCTGAAGCATCTAGTACTTATCAAAGAATAGCTGCAATCTCCA
TGGCCTCTAAGATAACAGACATGCAGCTTGGAGGTTCAGTGGAGATCAGCAAGTTAATTACCAAAAAGGA
AGTTCATCAAGCCAGGCTGGAGTGTGATGAGGAGTGTTCAGCCTTGGAAAGGAAAAAGAGATTAGCAGAG
GCATTTCATATCAGTGAGGATTCTGATCCTTTCAATATACGTTCTTCAGGGTCAAAATTCAGTGATAGTT
TGAAAGAAGATGCCAGGAAGGACTTAAAGTTTGTCAGTGACGTTGAGAAGGAAATGGAAACCCTCGTGGA
GGCCGTGAATAAGGGAAAGAATAGTAAGAAAAGCCACAGCTTCCCTCCCATGAACAGAGACCACCGCCGG
ATCATCCATGACTTGGCCCAAGTTTATGGCCTGGAGAGCGTGAGCTATGACAGTGAACCGAAGCGCAATG
TGGTGGTCACTGCCATCAGGGGGAAGTCCGTTTGTCCTCCTACCACGCTGACAGGTGTGCTTGAAAGGGA
AATGCAGGCACGGCCTCCACCACCGATTCCTCATCACAGACATCAGTCAGACAAGAATCCTGGGAGCAGT
AATTTACAGAAAATAACCAAGGAGCCAATAATTGACTATTTTGACGTCCAGGACTAGTAATGAACTAGTC
CGTAACTTGAAAGTATTTCGATTTCTTGGCTTTATATATCTTGTGGAAAGGACGAGTTTGCCGTTCCGCG
ACGTTCCTAACGCGTTAAGTCGACAATCAACCTCTGGATTACAAAATTTGTGAAAGATTGACTGGTATTC
TTAACTATGTTGCTCCTTTTACGCTATGTGGATACGCTGCTTTAATGCCTTTGTATCATGCTATTGCTTC
CCGTATGGCTTTCATTTTCTCCTCCTTGTATAAATCCTGGTTGCTGTCTCTTTATGAGGAGTTGTGGCCC
GTTGTCAGGCAACGTGGCGTGGTGTGCACTGTGTTTGCTGACGCAACCCCCACTGGTTGGGGCATTGCCA
CCACCTGTCAGCTCCTTTCCGGGACTTTCGCTTTCCCCCTCCCTATTGCCACGGCGGAACTCATCGCCGC
CTGCCTTGCCCGCTGCTGGACAGGGGCTCGGCTGTTGGGCACTGACAATTCCGTGGTGTTGTCGGGGAAA
TCATCGTCCTTTCCTTGGCTGCTCGCCTGTGTTGCCACCTGGATTCTGCGCGGGACGTCCTTCTGCTACG
TCCCTTCGGCCCTCAATCCAGCGGACCTTCCTTCCCGCGGCCTGCTGCCGGCTCTGCGGCCTCTTCCGCG
TCTTCGCCTTCGCCCTCAGACGAGTCGGATCTCCCTTTGGGCCGCCTCCCCGCGTCGACTTTAAGACCAA
TGACTTACAAGGCAGCTGTAGATCTTAGCCACTTTTTAAAAGAAAAGGGGGGACTGGAAGGGCTAATTCA
CTCCCAACGAAGACAAGATCTGCTTTTTGCTTGTACTGGGTCTCTCTGGTTAGACCAGATCTGAGCCTGG
GAGCTCTCTGGCTAACTAGGGAACCCACTGCTTAAGCCTCAATAAAGCTTGCCTTGAGTGCTTCAAGTAG
TGTGTGCCCGTCTGTTGTGTGACTCTGGTAACTAGAGATCCCTCAGACCCTTTTAGTCAGTGTGGAAAAT
CTCTAGCAGTACGTATAGTAGTTCATGTCATCTTATTATTCAGTATTTATAACTTGCAAAGAAATGAATA
TCAGAGAGTGAGAGGAACTTGTTTATTGCAGCTTATAATGGTTACAAATAAAGCAATAGCATCACAAATT
TCACAAATAAAGCATTTTTTTCACTGCATTCTAGTTGTGGTTTGTCCAAACTCATCAATGTATCTTATCA
TGTCTGGCTCTAGCTATCCCGCCCCTAACTCCGCCCATCCCGCCCCTAACTCCGCCCAGTTCCGCCCATT
CTCCGCCCCATGGCTGACTAATTTTTTTTATTTATGCAGAGGCCGAGGCCGCCTCGGCCTCTGAGCTATT
CCAGAAGTAGTGAGGAGGCTTTTTTGGAGGCCTAGGGACGTACCCAATTCGCCCTATAGTGAGTCGTATT
ACGCGCGCTCACTGGCCGTCGTTTTACAACGTCGTGACTGGGAAAACCCTGGCGTTACCCAACTTAATCG
CCTTGCAGCACATCCCCCTTTCGCCAGCTGGCGTAATAGCGAAGAGGCCCGCACCGATCGCCCTTCCCAA
CAGTTGCGCAGCCTGAATGGCGAATGGG
[124 nt withheld, positions 9059-9182]
C
[91 nt withheld, positions 9184-9274]
A
[49 nt withheld, positions 9276-9324]
CCTTTGACGTTGGAGTCCACGTTCTTT
[37 nt withheld, positions 9352-9388]
ACCCTATCTCGGTCTATTCTTTTGATTTATAAGGGATTTTGCCGATTTCGGCCTATTGGTTAAAAAATGA
GCTGATTTAACAAAAATTTAACGCGAATTTTAACAAAATATTAACGCTTACAATTTAGGTGGCACTTTTC
GGGGAAATGTGCGCGGAACCCCTATTTGTTTATTTTTCTAAATACATTCAAATATGTATCCGCTCATGAG
ACAATAACCCTGATAAATGCTTCAATAATATTGAAAAAGGAAGAGTATGAGTATTCAACATTTCCGTGTC
GCCCTTATTCCCTTTTTTGCGGCATTTTGCCTTCCTGTTTTTGCTCACCCAGAAACGCTGGTGAAAGTAA
AAGATGCTGAAGATCAGTTGGGTGCACGAGTGGGTTACATCGAACTGGATCTCAACAGCGGTAAGATCCT
TGAGAGTTTTCGCCCCGAAGAACGTTTTCCAATGATGAGCACTTTTAAAGTTCTGCTATGTGGCGCGGTA
TTATCCCGTATTGACGCCGGGCAAGAGCAACTCGGTCGCCGCATACACTATTCTCAGAATGACTTGGTTG
AGTACTCACCAGTCACAGAAAAGCATCTTACGGATGGCATGACAGTAAGAGAATTATGCAGTGCTGCCAT
AACCATGAGTGATAACACTGCGGCCAACTTACTTCTGACAACGATCGGAGGACCGAAGGAGCTAACCGCT
TTTTTGCACAACATGGGGGATCATGTAACTCGCCTTGATCGTTGGGAACCGGAGCTGAATGAAGCCATAC
CAAACGACGAGCGTGACACCACGATGCCTGTAGCAATGGCAACAACGTTGCGCAAACTATTAACTGGCGA
ACTACTTACTCTAGCTTCCCGGCAACAATTAATAGACTGGATGGAGGCGGATAAAGTTGCAGGACCACTT
CTGCGCTCGGCCCTTCCGGCTGGCTGGTTTATTGCTGATAAATCTGGAGCCGGTGAGCGTGGGTCTCGCG
GTATCATTGCAGCACTGGGGCCAGATGGTAAGCCCTCCCGTATCGTAGTTATCTACACGACGGGGAGTCA
GGCAACTATGGATGAACGAAATAGACAGATCGCTGAGATAGGTGCCTCACTGATTAAGCATTGGTAACTG
TCAGACCAAGTTTACTCATATATACTTTAGATTGATTTAAAACTTCATTTTTAATTTAAAAGGATCTAGG
TGAAGATCCTTTTTGATAATCTCATGACCAAAATCCCTTAACGTGAGTTTTCGTTCCACTGAGCGTCAGA
CCCCGTAGAAAAGATCAAAGGATCTTCTTGAGATCCTTTTTTTCTGCGCGTAATCTGCTGCTTGCAAACA
AAAAAACCACCGCTACCAGCGGTGGTTTGTTTGCCGGATCAAGAGCTACCAACTCTTTTTCCGAAGGTAA
CTGGCTTCAGCAGAGCGCAGATACCAAATACTGTTCTTCTAGTGTAGCCGTAGTTAGGCCACCACTTCAA
GAACTCTGTAGCACCGCCTACATACCTCGCTCTGCTAATCCTGTTACCAGTGGCTGCTGCCAGTGGCGAT
AAGTCGTGTCTTACCGGGTTGGACTCAAGACGATAGTTACCGGATAAGGCGCAGCGGTCGGGCTGAACGG
GGGGTTCGTGCACACAGCCCAGCTTGGAGCGAACGACCTACACCGAACTGAGATACCTACAGCGTGAGCT
ATGAGAAAGCGCCACGCTTCCCGAAGGGAGAAAGGCGGACAGGTATCCGGTAAGCGGCAGGGTCGGAACA
GGAGAGCGCACGAGGGAGCTTCCAGGGGGAAACGCCTGGTATCTTTATAGTCCTGTCGGGTTTCGCCACC
TCTGACTTGAGCGTCGATTTTTGTGATGCTCGTCAGGGGGGCGGAGCCTATGGAAAAACGCCAGCAACGC
GGCCTTTTTACGGTTCCTGGCCTTTTGCTGGCCTTTTGCTCACATGTTCTTTCCTGCGTTATCCCCTGAT
TCTGTGGATAACCGTATTACCGCCTTTGAGTGAGCTGATACCGCTCGCCGCAGCCGAACGACCGAGCGCA
GCGAGTCAGTGAGCGAGGAAGCGGAAGAGCGCCCAATACGCAAACCGCCTCTCCCCGCGCGTTGGCCGAT
TCATTAATGCAGCTGGCACGACAGGTTTCCCGACTGGAAAGCGGGCAGTGAGCGCAACGCAATTAATGTG
AGTTAGCTCACTCATTAGGCACCCCAGGCTTTACACTTTATGCTTCCGGCTCGTATGTTGTGTGGAATTG
TGAGCGGATAACAATTTCACACAGGAAACAGCTATGACCATGATTACGCCAAGCGCGCAATTAACCCTCA
CTAAAGGGAACAAAAGCTGGAGCTGCAAGC
Features (pLannotate 1.2.2; 31 found; start..end, strand, type, name):
      5..231     +  promoter       RSV promoter: Rous sarcoma virus enhancer/promoter
    232..412     +  LTR            5' LTR (truncated): truncated 5' long terminal repeat (LTR) from HIV-1
    459..584     +  misc_feature   HIV-1 Ψ: packaging signal of human immunodeficiency virus type 1
    568..931     +  CDS            HIV-1 gag (fragment): gag protein from human immunodeficiency virus 1; gag
   1077..1310    +  misc_feature   RRE: The Rev response element (RRE) of HIV-1 allows for Rev-dependent mRNA export from the nucleus to the cytoplasm.
   1687..1713    +  CDS            Rev (fragment): human immunodeficiency virus 1 (HIV-1) Rev protein; rev; enhances nuclear export of unspliced and incompletely spliced viral mRNAs
   1720..1743    +  promoter       SV40 promoter (fragment): SV40 early promoter
   1744..1815    +  promoter       SV40 promoter (fragment): SV40 enhancer and early promoter
   1839..1974    +  rep_origin     SV40 ori: SV40 origin of replication
   2020..2616    +  CDS            PuroR (fragment): puromycin N-acetyltransferase; pac from Streptomyces; confers resistance to puromycin
   2665..2782    +  misc_feature   cPPT/CTS: central polypurine tract and central termination sequence of HIV-1
   2847..2913    +  CDS            small t antigen (fragment): SV40 (simian virus 40) small t antigen
   2920..4098    +  promoter       EF-1α promoter: strong constitutive promoter for human elongation factor EF-1α
   4115..7474    +  CDS            NFX1: NFX1_HUMAN - Also known as NFX2. Experimental evidence at protein level: Swiss-Prot protein existence level 1. Binds to the X-box motif of MHC class II genes and represses their expression. May play an important role in regulating the duration of an inflammatory response by limiting the period in which MHC class II molecules are induced by interferon-gamma. Isoform 3 binds to the X- box motif of TERT promoter and represses its expression. Together with PABPC1 or PABPC4, isoform 1 acts as a coactivator for TERT expression. Mediates E2-dependent ubiquitination. From Homo sapiens (Human).
   7490..7543    +  promoter       U6 promoter (fragment): RNA polymerase III promoter for human U6 snRNA
   7585..8173    +  misc_feature   WPRE: woodchuck hepatitis virus posttranscriptional regulatory element
   8224..8243    +  misc_feature   cPPT/CTS (fragment): central polypurine tract and central termination sequence of HIV-1
   8245..8478    +  LTR            3' LTR (ΔU3): self-inactivating 3' long terminal repeat (LTR) from HIV-1
   8556..8677    +  polyA_signal   SV40 poly(A) signal: SV40 polyadenylation signal
   8717..8852    +  rep_origin     SV40 ori: SV40 origin of replication
   8873..8891    -  promoter       T7 promoter: promoter for bacteriophage T7 RNA polymerase
   8899..9054    +  CDS            lacZα (fragment): LacZα fragment of β-galactosidase; lacZ fragment
   9059..9487    +  rep_origin     f1 ori (sequence partly withheld): f1 bacteriophage origin of replication; arrow indicates direction of (+) strand synthesis
   9540..9644    +  promoter       AmpR promoter: bla
   9645..10505   +  CDS            AmpR: β-lactamase; bla; confers resistance to ampicillin, carbenicillin, and related antibiotics
  10676..11264   +  rep_origin     ori: high-copy-number ColE1/pMB1/pBR322/pUC origin of replication
  11447..11539   +  CDS            lacI (fragment): lac repressor; lacI; The lac repressor binds to the lac operator to inhibit transcription in E. coli. This inhibition can be relieved by adding lactose or isopropyl-β-D-thiogalactopyranoside (IPTG).
  11552..11573   +  protein_bind   CAP binding site: CAP binding activates transcription in the presence of cAMP. E. coli catabolite activator protein
  11588..11618   +  promoter       lac promoter: promoter for the E. coli lac operon
  11622..11644   +  protein_bind   lac operator (fragment): The lac repressor binds to the lac operator to inhibit transcription in E. coli. This inhibition can be relieved by adding lactose or isopropyl-β-D-thiogalactopyranoside (IPTG). lac repressor encoded by lacI
  11687..11705   +  promoter       T3 promoter: promoter for bacteriophage T3 RNA polymerase
