[The description below was written by a language model from this plasmid's Addgene catalogue record and pLannotate feature annotations shown in this document.]
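Description:
TFORF0137 is a third-generation-style, self-inactivating lentiviral expression plasmid built on the pLX_TRC317 backbone. It belongs to a barcoded transcription factor ORF collection and carries human NFX1. In bacteria it replicates from a high-copy ColE1/pUC-type origin and is selected with ampicillin through the bla gene. An f1 origin and remnants of a lac/lacZα cloning region flanked by T7 and T3 promoters are also present in the backbone. The depositor notes that the plasmid can recombine during propagation, a common issue with LTR-containing vectors.

The viral genome is transcribed from an RSV promoter fused to a truncated HIV-1 5' LTR. It includes the Ψ packaging signal with a gag fragment, the RRE for Rev-dependent nuclear export, a cPPT/CTS element and a ΔU3 3' LTR, followed by an SV40 polyadenylation signal. Two expression units lie between the LTRs. An SV40 early promoter drives puromycin N-acetyltransferase for selecting transduced mammalian cells. A full-length EF-1α promoter drives the NFX1 ORF, which the feature table annotates as about 3.4 kb. NFX1 encodes an X-box-binding factor that represses MHC class II genes and regulates TERT. A WPRE downstream of the ORF enhances transcript stability and expression.

According to the record, each plasmid in the collection carries a unique 24-bp barcode, but the feature table does not annotate it. The short U6 promoter fragment called between the ORF and the WPRE is probably a partial match rather than a functional element. The construct is intended for lentiviral overexpression of NFX1, either individually or in pooled screens where the barcode identifies the transcription factor, for example in directed differentiation studies.
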