Addgene plasmid #142543: TFORF0137
Purpose: Lentiviral vector for overexpressing transcription factor ORFs with unique 24-bp barcodes. Barcodes facilitate identification of transcription factors in pooled screens.
Depositing lab: Feng Zhang. Depositing organization: Broad Institute. Publication: A transcription factor atlas of directed differentiation. Joung J, Ma S, Tay T, Geiger-Schuller KR, Kirchgatterer PC, Verdine VK, Guo B, Arias-Garcia MA, Allen WE, Singh A, Kuksenko O, Abudayyeh OO, Gootenberg JS, Fu Z, Macrae RK, Buenrostro JD, Regev A, Zhang F. Cell. 2023 Jan 5;186(1):209-229.e26. doi: 10.1016/j.cell.2022.11.026. PubMed 36608654.
Backbone
  Vector backbone: pLX_TRC317
  Backbone manufacturer: Broad Institute Genetic Perturbation Platform
  Backbone size w/o insert (bp): 8264
  Vector type: Mammalian Expression, Lentiviral
  Selectable markers: Puromycin
Growth in bacteria
  Bacterial resistance: Ampicillin, 100 μg/mL
  Growth temperature: 37°C
  Growth strain: NEB Stable
  Copy number: High Copy
Gene/Insert
  Gene/Insert name: NFX1
  Species: H. sapiens (human)
  Insert size (bp): 3464
  Entrez Gene: NFX1 (a.k.a. NFX2, TEG-42, Tex42)
  Promoter: EF1a
  Cloning method: Unknown
  Sequencing primers: 5′ GGGTGGAGACTGAAGTTAGGCCAG; 3′ CACATAGCGTAAAAGGAGCAACATAG
Terms and licenses: Academic/Nonprofit Terms; Industry Terms: Not Available to Industry
Depositor comments: NM_002504,ENST00000379540 . The transcription factor ORF portion of this plasmid was synthesized by Genewiz. Please test multiple small colonies in case of plasmid recombination. To make this collection available in a timely manner, a portion of this collection was not fully sequenced by Addgene. If an Addgene verified full plasmid sequence is not available, please contact us prior to placing an order to request the full sequence.
How to cite: TFORF0137 was a gift from Feng Zhang (Addgene plasmid # 142543 ; http://n2t.net/addgene:142543 ; RRID:Addgene_142543)
