>Addgene plasmid #142543 | TFORF0137 | depositor partial sequence | sequence record 279767 | Insert
ACCGCCACCATGGCGGAGGCGCCTCCTGTCTCAGGTACTTTTAAATTCAATACAGATGCTGCTGAATTCA
TTCCTCAGGAGAAAAAAAATTCTGGTCTAAATTGTGGGACTCAAAGGAGACTAGACTCTAATAGGATTGG
TAGAAGAAATTACAGTTCACCACCTCCCTGTCACCTTTCCAGGCAGGTCCCTTATGATGAAATCTCTGCT
GTTCATCAGCATAGTTATCATCCGTCAGGAAGCAAACCTAAGAGTCAGCAGACGTCTTTCCAGTCCTCTC
CTTGTAATAAATCGCCCAAGAGCCATGGCCTTCAGAATCAACCTTGGCAGAAATTGAGGAATGAGAAGCA
CCATATCAGAGTCAAGAAAGCACAGAGTCTTGCTGAGCAGACCTCAGATACAGCTGGATTAGAGAGCTCG
ACCAGATCAGAGAGTGGGACAGACCTCAGAGAGCATAGTCCTTCTGAGAGTGAGAAGGAAGTTGTGGGTG
CAGATCCCAGGGGAGCAAAACCCAAAAAAGCAACACAGTTTGTATACAGCTATGGTAGAGGACCAAAAGT
CAAGGGGAAACTCAAATGTGAATGGAGTAACCGAACAACTCCAAAACCGGAGGATGCTGGACCCGAAAGT
ACCAAACCTGTGGGGGTTTTCCACCCTGACTCTTCAGAGGCATCCTCTAGAAAAGGAGTATTGGATGGGT
ATGGAGCCAGACGAAATGAGCAGAGAAGATACCCACAGAAAAGGCCTCCCTGGGAAGTGGAGGGGGCCAG
GCCACGACCAGGCAGAAATCCACCAAAACAGGAGGGCCACCGACATACAAACGCAGGACACAGAAACAAC
ATGGGCCCCATTCCAAAGGATGACCTCAATGAAAGACCAGCAAAATCTACCTGTGACAGTGAGAACTTGG
CAGTCATCAACAAGTCTTCCAGGAGGGTTGACCAAGAGAAATGCACTGTACGGAGGCAGGATCCTCAAGT
AGTATCTCCTTTCTCCCGAGGCAAACAGAACCATGTGCTAAAGAATGTGGAAACGCACACAGGTTCTCTA
ATTGAACAACTAACAACAGAAAAATACGAGTGCATGGTGTGCTGTGAATTGGTTCGTGTCACGGCCCCAG
TGTGGAGTTGTCAGAGCTGTTACCATGTGTTTCATTTGAACTGCATAAAGAAATGGGCAAGGTCTCCAGC
ATCTCAAGCAGATGGCCAGAGTGGTTGGAGGTGCCCTGCCTGTCAGAATGTTTCTGCACATGTTCCTAAT
ACCTACACTTGTTTCTGTGGCAAGGTAAAGAATCCTGAGTGGAGCAGAAATGAAATTCCACATAGCTGTG
GTGAGGTTTGTAGAAAGAAACAGCCTGGCCAGGACTGCCCACATTCCTGTAACCTTCTCTGCCATCCAGG
ACCCTGCCCACCCTGCCCTGCCTTTATGACAAAAACATGTGAATGTGGACGAACCAGGCACACAGTTCGC
TGTGGTCAGGCTGTCTCAGTCCACTGTTCTAACCCATGTGAGAATATTTTGAACTGTGGTCAGCACCAGT
GTGCTGAGCTGTGCCATGGGGGTCAGTGCCAGCCTTGCCAGATCATTTTGAACCAGGTATGCTATTGCGG
CAGCACCTCCCGAGATGTGTTATGTGGAACCGATGTAGGAAAGTCTGATGGATTTGGGGATTTCAGCTGT
TTAAAGATATGTGGCAAGGACTTGAAATGCGGTAACCATACATGTTCGCAAGTGTGCCACCCTCAGCCCT
GCCAGCAATGCCCACGGCTCCCCCAGCTGGTGCGCTGTTGCCCCTGTGGCCAAACTCCTCTCAGCCAATT
GCTAGAACTTGGAAGTAGTAGTCGGAAAACATGCATGGACCCTGTGCCTTCATGTGGAAAAGTGTGCGGC
AAGCCTCTGCCTTGTGGTTCCTTAGATTTCATTCATACCTGTGAAAAGCTCTGCCATGAAGGAGACTGTG
GACCATGCTCTCGCACATCAGTTATTTCCTGCAGATGCTCTTTCAGAACAAAGGAGCTTCCATGTACCAG
TCTCAAAAGTGAAGATGCTACATTTATGTGTGACAAGCGGTGTAACAAGAAACGGTTGTGTGGACGGCAT
AAATGTAATGAGATATGCTGTGTGGATAAGGAGCACAAGTGTCCTTTGATTTGTGGGAGGAAACTCCGTT
GTGGCCTTCATAGGTGTGAAGAACCTTGTCATCGTGGAAACTGCCAGACATGCTGGCAAGCCAGTTTTGA
TGAATTAACCTGCCATTGTGGTGCATCAGTGATTTACCCTCCAGTTCCCTGTGGTACTAGGCCCCCTGAA
TGTACCCAAACCTGCGCTAGAGTCCATGAGTGTGACCATCCAGTATATCATTCTTGTCATAGTGAGGAGA
AGTGTCCCCCTTGCACTTTCCTAACTCAGAAGTGGTGCATGGGCAAGCATGAGTTTCGGAGCAACATCCC
CTGTCACCTGGTTGATATCTCTTGCGGATTACCCTGCAGTGCCACGCTACCATGTGGGATGCACAAATGT
CAGAGACTCTGTCACAAAGGGGAGTGTCTTGTGGATGAGCCCTGCAAGCAGCCCTGCACCACCCCCAGAG
CTGACTGTGGTCACCCGTGTATGGCACCCTGCCATACCAGCTCACCCTGCCCTGTGACTGCTTGTAAAGC
TAAGGTAGAGCTACAGTGTGAATGTGGACGAAGAAAAGAGATGGTGATTTGCTCTGAAGCATCTAGTACT
TATCAAAGAATAGCTGCAATCTCCATGGCCTCTAAGATAACAGACATGCAGCTTGGAGGTTCAGTGGAGA
TCAGCAAGTTAATTACCAAAAAGGAAGTTCATCAAGCCAGGCTGGAGTGTGATGAGGAGTGTTCAGCCTT
GGAAAGGAAAAAGAGATTAGCAGAGGCATTTCATATCAGTGAGGATTCTGATCCTTTCAATATACGTTCT
TCAGGGTCAAAATTCAGTGATAGTTTGAAAGAAGATGCCAGGAAGGACTTAAAGTTTGTCAGTGACGTTG
AGAAGGAAATGGAAACCCTCGTGGAGGCCGTGAATAAGGGAAAGAATAGTAAGAAAAGCCACAGCTTCCC
TCCCATGAACAGAGACCACCGCCGGATCATCCATGACTTGGCCCAAGTTTATGGCCTGGAGAGCGTGAGC
TATGACAGTGAACCGAAGCGCAATGTGGTGGTCACTGCCATCAGGGGGAAGTCCGTTTGTCCTCCTACCA
CGCTGACAGGTGTGCTTGAAAGGGAAATGCAGGCACGGCCTCCACCACCGATTCCTCATCACAGACATCA
GTCAGACAAGAATCCTGGGAGCAGTAATTTACAGAAAATAACCAAGGAGCCAATAATTGACTATTTTGAC
GTCCAGGACTAGTAATGAACTAGTCCGTAACTTGAAAGTATTTCGATTTCTTGGCTTTATATATCTTGTG
GAAAGGACGAGTTTGCCGTTCCGCGACGTTCCTA
