>Addgene plasmid #142543 | TFORF0137 | depositor partial sequence | sequence record 279768 | Barcode
GTTTGCCGTTCCGCGACGTTCCTA
